Addgene plasmid #43734: IV-AAT
Depositing lab: Chad Cowan & Kiran Musunuru. Depositing organization: Harvard University. Publication: A TALEN Genome-Editing System for Generating Human Stem Cell-Based Disease Models. Ding Q, Lee YK, Schaefer EA, Peters DT, Veres A, Kim K, Kuperwasser N, Motola DL, Meissner TB, Hendriks WT, Trevisan M, Gupta RM, Moisan A, Banks E, Friesen M, Schinzel RT, Xia F, Tang A, Xia Y, Figueroa E, Wann A, Ahfeldt T, Daheron L, Zhang F, Rubin LL, Peng LF, Chung RT, Musunuru K, Cowan CA. Cell Stem Cell. 2012 Dec 12. pii: S1934-5909(12)00645-5. doi: 10.1016/j.stem.2012.11.011. PubMed 23246482.
Backbone
  Vector backbone: pCRII-TOPO
  Backbone manufacturer: Invitrogen
  Backbone size w/o insert (bp): 3973
  Vector type: Bacterial Cloning
Growth in bacteria
  Bacterial resistance: Ampicillin and Kanamycin, 100 & 50 μg/mL
  Growth temperature: 37°C
  Growth strain: Top10
  Copy number: High Copy
Gene/Insert
  Gene/Insert name: IV-AAT
  Species: Synthetic
  Insert size (bp): 279
  Cloning method: TOPO Cloning
  Sequencing primers: 5′ T7; 3′ M13-rev
Terms and licenses: Academic/Nonprofit Terms; Industry Terms: Not Available to Industry
How to cite: IV-AAT was a gift from Chad Cowan & Kiran Musunuru (Addgene plasmid # 43734 ; http://n2t.net/addgene:43734 ; RRID:Addgene_43734)
