[The description below was written by a language model from this plasmid's Addgene catalogue record.]
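Description:
IV-AAT is a small bacterial cloning plasmid built on the commercial pCRII-TOPO backbone (about 4 kb without insert), into which a 279 bp synthetic fragment was introduced by TOPO cloning. It is a high-copy plasmid maintained in standard E. coli cloning strains and is selectable with both ampicillin and kanamycin, in keeping with the dual resistance markers carried by this backbone. No feature table accompanies the record, so individual backbone elements cannot be confirmed here. The listed sequencing primers (T7 on one side, M13 reverse on the other) indicate that the insert sits in the TOPO cloning site between these standard priming sites. The vector is classed as a cloning vector only, and nothing in the record suggests that the insert is meant to be expressed from this plasmid.

The record gives the insert only the name "IV-AAT" and describes it as synthetic; it does not state what the fragment encodes. The plasmid was deposited in connection with a TALEN genome-editing system developed for generating human stem cell-based disease models. In that context, the name and the short insert length are consistent with a modular library component: a pre-assembled block of TALE repeat units designated for a particular assembly position ("IV") and corresponding to the DNA triplet AAT. This reading is an inference from the name and the associated publication, not something the catalogue fields state. On that basis, the plasmid would serve as a storage and propagation vehicle for one building block, to be combined with other library members when assembling custom TALE DNA-binding arrays, and not as a functional nuclease construct in its own right.
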