>Addgene plasmid #43734 | IV-AAT | depositor partial sequence | sequence record 58999 | IV-AAT sequence 279 bps
CGTCTCGACTCACCCCAGAGCAGGTCGTGGCAATCGCCTCCAACATTGGCGGGAAACAGGCACTCGAGAC
TGTCCAGCGCCTGCTTCCCGTGCTGTGCCAAGCGCACGGCCTCACCCCAGAGCAGGTCGTGGCAATCGCC
TCCAACATTGGCGGGAAACAGGCACTCGAGACTGTCCAGCGCCTGCTTCCCGTGCTGTGCCAAGCGCACG
GATTAACCCCAGAGCAGGTCGTGGCCATTGCCTCGAATGGAGGGGGCAGACCCGCACTGGAGAGAGACG
