>Addgene plasmid #43734 | IV-AAT | addgene partial sequence | sequence record 62229 | M13-F20 5'-TGTAAAACGACGGCCAGT-3'
CTATAGGGCGAATTGGGCCCTCTAGATGCATGCTCGAGCGGCCGCCAGTGTGATGGATATCTGCAGAATT
CGCCCTTATATAGATGCCGTCCTAGCGCGTCTCGACTCACCCCAGAGCAGGTCGTGGCAATCGCCTCCAA
CATTGGCGGGAAACAGGCACTCGAGACTGTCCAGCGCCTGCTTCCCGTGCTGTGCCAAGCGCACGGCCTC
ACCCCAGAGCAGGTCGTGGCAATCGCCTCCAACATTGGCGGGAAACAGGCACTCGAGACTGTCCAGCGCC
TGCTTCCCGTGCTGTGCCAAGCGCACGGATTAACCCCAGAGCAGGTCGTGGCCATTGCCTCGAATGGAGG
GGGCAGACCCGCACTGGAGAGAGACGTGGGCACAGGAAAGATACTTAAGGGCGAATTCCAGCACACTGGC
GGCCGTTACTAGTGGATCCGAGCTCGGTACCAAGCTTGATGCATAGCTTGAGTATTCTATAGTGTCACCT
AAATAGCTTGGCGTAATCATGGTCATAGCTGTTTCCTGTGTGAAATTGTTATCCGCTCACAATTCCACAC
AACATACGAGCCGGAAGCATAAAGTGTAAAGCCTGGGGTGCCTAATGAGTGAGCTAACTCACATTAATTG
CGTTGCGCTCACTGCCCGCTTTCCAGTCGGGAAACCTGTCGTGCCAGCTGCATTAATGAATCGGCCAACG
CGCGGGGAGAGGCGGTTTGCGTATTGGGCGCTCTTCCGCTTCCTCGCTCACTGACTCGCTGCGCTCGGTC
GTTCGGCTGCGGCGAGCGGTATCAGCTCACTCAAAGGCGGTAATACGGTTATCCACAGAATCAGGGGATA
ACGCAGGAAAGAACATGTGAGCAAAAGGCCAGCAAAAGGCCAGGAACCGTAAAAAGGCCGCGTTGCTGGC
GTTTTT
